>Addgene plasmid #48546 | pFUSB4_GTAG | depositor full sequence | sequence record 70246 | Full Sequence
ATGTTTTCCCAGTCACGACGTTGTAAAACGACGGCCAGTCTTAAGCGTCTCATGGCCTGACCCCGGACCA
AGTGGTGGCCTATCGCCAGCAACAATGGCGGCAAGCAAGCGCTCGAAACGGTGCAGCGGCTGTTGCCGGT
GCTGTGCCAGGACCATGGCCTGACCCCGGACCAAGTGGTGGCTATCGCCAGCAACGGTGGCGGCAAGCAA
GCGCTCGAAACGGTGCAGCGGCTGTTGCCGGTGCTGTGCCAGGACCATGGCCTGACCCCGGACCAAGTGG
TGGCTATCGCCAGCAACATTGGCGGCAAGCAAGCGCTCGAAACGGTGCAGCGGCTGTTGCCGGTGCTGTG
CCAGGACCATGGCCTGACCCCGGACCAAGTGGTGGCTATCGCCAGCAACAATGGCGGCAAGCAAGCGCTC
GAAACGGTGCAGCGGCTGTTGCCGGTGCTGTGCCAGGACCATGGCCTGACCCCGGACCAAGTGGTGGCTA
TCGAGACGTCTAGACCAGCCAGGACAGAAATGCCTCGACTTCGCTGCTACCCAAGGTTGCCGGGTGACGC
ACACCGTGGAAACGGATGAAGGCACGAACCCAGTGGACATAAGCCTGTTCGGTTCGTAAGCTGTAATGCA
AGTAGCGTATGCGCTCACGCAACTGGTCCAGAACCTTGACCGAACGCAGCGGTGGTAACGGCGCAGTGGC
GGTTTTCATGGCTTGTTATGACTGTTTTTTTGGGGTACAGTCTATGCCTCGGGCATCCAAGCAGCAAGCG
CGTTACGCCGTGGGTCGATGTTTGATGTTATGGAGCAGCAACGATGTTACGCAGCAGGGCAGTCGCCCTA
AAACAAAGTTAAACATTATGAGGGAAGCGGTGATCGCCGAAGTATCGACTCAACTATCAGAGGTAGTTGG
CGTCATCGAGCGCCATCTCGAACCGACGTTGCTGGCCGTACATTTGTACGGCTCCGCAGTGGATGGCGGC
CTGAAGCCACACAGTGATATTGATTTGCTGGTTACGGTGACCGTAAGGCTTGATGAAACAACGCGGCGAG
CTTTGATCAACGACCTTTTGGAAACTTCGGCTTCCCCTGGAGAGAGCGAGATTCTCCGCGCTGTAGAAGT
CACCATTGTTGTGCACGACGACATCATTCCGTGGCGTTATCCAGCTAAGCGCGAACTGCAATTTGGAGAA
TGGCAGCGCAATGACATTCTTGCAGGTATCTTCGAGCCAGCCACGATCGACATTGATCTGGCTATCTTGC
TGACAAAAGCAAGAGAACATAGCGTTGCCTTGGTAGGTCCAGCGGCGGAGGAACTCTTTGATCCGGTTCC
TGAACAGGATCTATTTGAGGCGCTAAATGAAACCTTAACGCTATGGAACTCGCCGCCCGACTGGGCTGGC
GATGAGCGAAATGTAGTGCTTACGTTGTCCCGCATTTGGTACAGCGCAGTAACCGGCAAAATCGCGCCGA
AGGATGTCGCTGCCGACTGGGCAATGGAGCGCCTGCCGGCCCAGTATCAGCCCGTCATACTTGAAGCTAG
ACAGGCTTATCTTGGACAAGAAGAAGATCGCTTGGCCTCGCGCGCAGATCAGTTGGAAGAATTTGTCCAC
TACGTGAAAGGCGAGATCACCAAGGTAGTCGGCAAATAACCCTCGAGCCACCCATGACCAAAATCCCTTA
ACGTGAGTTACGCGTCGTTCCACTGAGCGTCAGACCCCGTAGAAAAGATCAAAGGATCTTCTTGAGATCC
TTTTTTTCTGCGCGTAATCTGCTGCTTGCAAACAAAAAAACCACCGCTACCAGCGGTGGTTTGTTTGCCG
GATCAAGAGCTACCAACTCTTTTTCCGAAGGTAACTGGCTTCAGCAGAGCGCAGATACCAAATACTGTCC
TTCTAGTGTAGCCGTAGTTAGGCCACCACTTCAAGAACTCTGTAGCACCGCCTACATACCTCGCTCTGCT
AATCCTGTTACCAGTGGCTGCTGCCAGTGGCGATAAGTCGTGTCTTACCGGGTTGGACTCAAGACGATAG
TTACCGGATAAGGCGCAGCGGTCGGGCTGAACGGGGGGTTCGTGCACACAGCCCAGCTTGGAGCGAACGA
CCTACACCGAACTGAGATACCTACAGCGTGAGCATTGAGAAAGCGCCACGCTTCCCGAAGGGAGAAAGGC
GGACAGGTATCCGGTAAGCGGCAGGGTCGGAACAGGAGAGCGCACGAGGGAGCTTCCAGGGGGAAACGCC
TGGTATCTTTATAGTCCTGTCGGGTTTCGCCACCTCTGACTTGAGCGTCGATTTTTGTGATGCTCGTCAG
GGGGGCGGAGCCTATGGAAAAACGCCAGCAACGCGGCCTTTTTACGGTTCCTGGCCTTTTGCTGGCCTTT
TGCTCACATGTTCTTTCCTGCGTTATCCCCTGATTCTGTGGATAACCGTATTACCGCCTTTGAGTGAGCT
GATACCGCTCGCCGCAGCCGAACGACCGAGCGCAGCGAGTCAGTGAGCGAGGAAGCGGAAGAGCGCCCAA
TACGCAAACCGCCTCTCCCCGCGCGTTGGCCGATTCATTAATGCAGCTGGCACGACAGGTTTCCCGACTG
GAAAGCGGGCAGTGAGCGCAACGCAATTAATACGCGTACCGCTAGCCAGGAAGAGTTTGTAGAAACGCAA
AAAGGCCATCCGTCAGGATGGCCTTCTGCTTAGTTTGATGCCTGGCAGTTTATGGCGGGCGTCCTGCCCG
CCACCCTCCGGGCCGTTGCTTCACAACGTTCAAATCCGCTCCCGGCGGATTTGTCCTACTCAGGAGAGCG
TTCACCGACAAACAACAGATAAAACGAAAGGCCCAGTCTTCCGACTGAGCCTTTCGTTTTATTTGATGCC
TGGCAGTTCCCTACTCTCGCGTTAACGCTAGCATGG
Features (pLannotate 1.2.2; 8 found; start..end, strand, type, name):
      3..39      -  CDS            lacZα (fragment): LacZα fragment of β-galactosidase; lacZ fragment
    596..619     +  promoter       Pc promoter (fragment): intI1 (promoter lies within the coding sequence); class 1 integron promoter
    795..851     +  CDS            GmR (fragment): gentamycin acetyltransferase; aacC1; confers resistance to gentamycin
    858..1649    +  CDS            SmR: aminoglycoside adenylyltransferase (Murphy, 1985); aadA; confers resistance to spectinomycin and streptomycin
   1742..2330    +  rep_origin     ori: high-copy-number ColE1/pMB1/pBR322/pUC origin of replication
   2513..2605    +  CDS            lacI (fragment): lac repressor; lacI; The lac repressor binds to the lac operator to inhibit transcription in E. coli. This inhibition can be relieved by adding lactose or isopropyl-β-D-thiogalactopyranoside (IPTG).
   2660..2687    -  terminator     rrnB T2 terminator: transcription terminator T2 from the E. coli rrnB gene
   2819..2862    +  terminator     rrnB T1 terminator: Escherichia coli rrnB; transcription terminator T1 from the E. coli rrnB gene
