[The description below was written by a language model from this plasmid's Addgene catalogue record and pLannotate feature annotations shown in this document.]
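Description:
pFUSB4_GTAG is a small (about 2.9 kb) intermediate array plasmid for modular TALEN construction, built on the pFUS_B4 backbone used in Golden Gate TALE assembly. It carries a pre-assembled synthetic block of four TALE repeat modules with the repeat-variable diresidues NN, NG, NI and NN. Under the standard TALE code these correspond to the bases G, T, A and G, which is reflected in the plasmid name. The depositor notes that it was made by Golden Gate cloning. Although the catalogue lists the vector type as mammalian expression/TALEN, the annotated features show no eukaryotic promoter, polyadenylation signal or nuclease domain. The plasmid is therefore best understood as a bacterial cloning intermediate that supplies a repeat block, not as an expression construct in its own right.

Propagation in E. coli relies on a high-copy ColE1/pUC-type origin. Selection is with spectinomycin through the aadA aminoglycoside adenylyltransferase gene, which also confers streptomycin resistance. Upstream of aadA lie a fragment of a class 1 integron Pc promoter and a remnant of a gentamicin acetyltransferase gene, both apparently leftovers of the integron-derived resistance cassette. Short lacZα and lacI fragments remain, consistent with a lacZ screening cassette having been replaced by the repeat array, although the record does not state this. The rrnB T1 and T2 terminators are also present. The automated annotation does not mark the TALE repeats themselves, so their position in the sequence is not given.

The associated publication describes a simplified 15-RVD GoldyTALEN design for in vivo genome engineering. This suggests the plasmid belongs to a library of ready-made four-repeat modules that are combined with other arrays in a final TALEN scaffold to speed assembly of custom nucleases.
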