Addgene plasmid #48546: pFUSB4_GTAG
Depositing lab: Stephen Ekker. Depositing organization: Mayo Foundation for Medical Education and Research. Publication: High Efficiency In Vivo Genome Engineering with a Simplified 15-RVD GoldyTALEN Design. Ma AC, Lee HB, Clark KJ, Ekker SC. PLoS One. 2013 May 29;8(5):e65259. doi: 10.1371/journal.pone.0065259. Print 2013. PubMed 23734242.
Backbone
  Vector backbone: pFUS_B4
  Vector type: Mammalian Expression, TALEN
Growth in bacteria
  Bacterial resistance: Spectinomycin, 50 μg/mL
  Growth temperature: 37°C
  Growth strain: Top10
  Copy number: Unknown
Gene/Insert
  Gene/Insert name: RVD sequence: NN NG NI NN
  Species: Synthetic
  Cloning method: Unknown
  Sequencing primers: 5′ ttgatgcctggcagttccct; 3′ cgaaccgaacaggcttatgt
Terms and licenses: Academic/Nonprofit Terms; Industry Terms: Not Available to Industry
Depositor comments: Plasmid was created using Golden Gate cloning.
How to cite: pFUSB4_GTAG was a gift from Stephen Ekker (Addgene plasmid # 48546 ; http://n2t.net/addgene:48546 ; RRID:Addgene_48546)
