>Addgene plasmid #48546 | pFUSB4_GTAG | addgene partial sequence | sequence record 70897 | pCR8_F1 5'-ttgatgcctggcagttccct-3'
GACGTTGTAAAACGACGGCCAGTCTTAAGCGTCTCATGGCCTGACCCCGGACCAAGTGGTGGCTATCGCC
AGCAACAATGGCGGCAAGCAAGCGCTCGAAACGGTGCAGCGGCTGTTGCCGGTGCTGTGCCAGGACCATG
GCCTGACCCCGGACCAAGTGGTGGCTATCGCCAGCAACGGTGGCGGCAAGCAAGCGCTCGAAACGGTGCA
GCGGCTGTTGCCGGTGCTGTGCCAGGACCATGGCCTGACCCCGGACCAAGTGGTGGCTATCGCCAGCAAC
ATTGGCGGCAAGCAAGCGCTCGAAACGGTGCAGCGGCTGTTGCCGGTGCTGTGCCAGGACCATGGCCTGA
CCCCGGACCAAGTGGTGGCTATCGCCAGCAACAATGGCGGCAAGCAAGCGCTCGAAACGGTGCAGCGGCT
GTTGCCGGTGCTGTGCCAGGACCATGGCCTGACCCCGGACCAAGTGGTGGCTATCGAGACGTCTAGACCA
GCCAGGACAGAAATGCCTCGACTTCGCTGCTACCCAAGGTTGCCGGGTGACGCACACCGTGGAAACGGAT
GAAGGCACGAACCCAGTGGACATAAGCCTGTTCGGTTCGTAAGCTGTAATGCAAGTAGCGTATGCGCTCA
CGCAACTGGTCCAGAACCTTGACCGAACGCAGCGGTGGTAACGGCGCAGTGGCGGTTTTCATGGCTTGTT
ATGACTGTTTTTTTGGGGTACAGTCTATGCCTCGGGCATCCAAGCAGCAAGCGCGTTACGCCGTGGGTCG
ATGTTTGATGTTATGGAGCAGCAACGATGTTACGCAGCAGGGCAGTCGCCCTAAAACAAAGTTAAACATT
ATGAGGGAAGCGGTGATCGCCGAAGTATCGACTCAACTATCAGAGGTAGTTGGCGTCATCGAGCGCCATC
TCGAACCGACGTTGCTGGCCGTACATTTGTACGGCTCCGCAGTGGATGGCGGCCTGAAGCCACACAGTGA
TATTGATTTGCTGG
